Addgene plasmid #217493: pKJ235
Purpose: Mammlian expression of MmFnuc for genome editing
Depositing lab: Omar Abudayyeh & Jonathan Gootenberg. Depositing organization: Massachusetts Institute of Technology. Publication: Programmable RNA-guided DNA endonucleases are widespread in eukaryotes and their viruses. Jiang K, Lim J, Sgrizzi S, Trinh M, Kayabolen A, Yutin N, Bao W, Kato K, Koonin EV, Gootenberg JS, Abudayyeh OO. Sci Adv. 2023 Sep 29;9(39):eadk0171. doi: 10.1126/sciadv.adk0171. Epub 2023 Sep 27. PubMed 37756409.
Backbone
  Vector backbone: pcDNA
  Vector type: Mammalian Expression
Growth in bacteria
  Bacterial resistance: Ampicillin, 100 μg/mL
  Growth temperature: 37°C
  Growth strain: NEB Stable
  Copy number: High Copy
Gene/Insert
  Gene/Insert name: MmFnuc (alt name: Fanzor2)
  Species: Mercenaria mercenaria
  Cloning method: Gibson Cloning
Terms and licenses: Academic/Nonprofit Terms; Industry Terms: Not Available to Industry
How to cite: pKJ235 was a gift from Omar Abudayyeh & Jonathan Gootenberg (Addgene plasmid # 217493 ; http://n2t.net/addgene:217493 ; RRID:Addgene_217493)
