[The description below was written by a language model from this plasmid's Addgene catalogue record and pLannotate feature annotations shown in this document.]
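Description:
pKJ235 is a mammalian expression plasmid, catalogued on a pcDNA backbone, built to produce MmFnuc (also called Fanzor2), an RNA-guided DNA endonuclease from the hard clam Mercenaria mercenaria, for genome editing in mammalian cells. It is a 6.3 kb high-copy plasmid maintained in E. coli through a ColE1/pUC-type origin and selected with ampicillin via a β-lactamase gene under its own bla promoter. An f1 phage origin is also present, along with bacterial cloning-vector remnants that have no role in the expression function: fragments of lacZα and lacI, a CAP binding site, the lac promoter and operator, and a very short piece of the SV40 promoter.

The expression cassette annotated in the sequence is a CAG-type arrangement: the human cytomegalovirus immediate early enhancer, the chicken β-actin promoter and a chimeric chicken β-actin/rabbit β-globin intron, which together give strong constitutive transcription in many mammalian cell types. A bovine growth hormone polyadenylation signal terminates the transcript. The automated annotation leaves the roughly 1.5 kb stretch between the intron and the poly(A) signal unlabelled; this is the position where the MmFnuc coding sequence, inserted by Gibson assembly, would be expected to sit, but the feature table does not confirm its boundaries. The record also does not state whether the protein carries nuclear localization signals or epitope tags. No mammalian selection marker, reporter or guide RNA expression cassette is annotated, so the guide RNA that directs the nuclease presumably has to be supplied separately. The plasmid is suited to transient transfection experiments testing programmable DNA cleavage by this eukaryotic Fanzor nuclease.
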