Features (pLannotate 1.2.2; 14 found; start..end, strand, type, name):
      6..385     +  enhancer       CMV enhancer: human cytomegalovirus immediate early enhancer
    387..664     +  promoter       chicken β-actin promoter: No description available
    665..1681    +  intron         chimeric intron: chimera between introns from chicken β-actin and rabbit β-globin
   3230..3454    +  polyA_signal   bGH poly(A) signal: bovine growth hormone polyadenylation signal
   3458..3479    +  promoter       SV40 promoter (fragment): SV40 enhancer and early promoter
   3525..3679    +  CDS            lacZα (fragment): LacZα fragment of β-galactosidase; lacZ fragment
   3710..4138    -  rep_origin     f1 ori (sequence partly withheld): f1 bacteriophage origin of replication; arrow indicates direction of (+) strand synthesis
   4165..4269    +  promoter       AmpR promoter: bla
   4270..5130    +  CDS            AmpR: β-lactamase; bla; confers resistance to ampicillin, carbenicillin, and related antibiotics
   5301..5889    +  rep_origin     ori: high-copy-number ColE1/pMB1/pBR322/pUC origin of replication
   6072..6164    +  CDS            lacI (fragment): lac repressor; lacI; The lac repressor binds to the lac operator to inhibit transcription in E. coli. This inhibition can be relieved by adding lactose or isopropyl-β-D-thiogalactopyranoside (IPTG).
   6177..6198    +  protein_bind   CAP binding site: CAP binding activates transcription in the presence of cAMP. E. coli catabolite activator protein
   6213..6243    +  promoter       lac promoter: promoter for the E. coli lac operon
   6251..6267    +  protein_bind   lac operator: The lac repressor binds to the lac operator to inhibit transcription in E. coli. This inhibition can be relieved by adding lactose or isopropyl-β-D-thiogalactopyranoside (IPTG). lac repressor encoded by lacI
>Addgene plasmid #217493 | pKJ235 | addgene full sequence | sequence record 436458 | Addgene NGS Result
GATTCGACATTGATTATTGACTAGTTATTAATAGTAATCAATTACGGGGTCATTAGTTCATAGCCCATAT
ATGGAGTTCCGCGTTACATAACTTACGGTAAATGGCCCGCCTGGCTGACCGCCCAACGACCCCCGCCCAT
TGACGTCAATAATGACGTATGTTCCCATAGTAACGCCAATAGGGACTTTCCATTGACGTCAATGGGTGGA
GTATTTACGGTAAACTGCCCACTTGGCAGTACATCAAGTGTATCATATGCCAAGTACGCCCCCTATTGAC
GTCAATGACGGTAAATGGCCCGCCTGGCATTATGCCCAGTACATGACCTTATGGGACTTTCCTACTTGGC
AGTACATCTACGTATTAGTCATCGCTATTACCATGGTCGAGGTGAGCCCCACGTTCTGCTTCACTCCCCC
CATCCCCCCCCCCCCCCCCCCCCCAATTTTGTATTTATTTATTTTTTAATTATTTTGGGCAGCGATGGGG
GCGGGGGGGGGGGGGGGGCGCGCGCCGGGCGGGGCGGGGCGGGGCGAGGGGCGGGGCGGGGCGAGGCGGA
GAGGTGCGGCGGCAGCCAATCAGAGCGGCGCGCTCCGAAAGTTTCCTTTTATGGCGAGGCGGCGGCGGCG
GCGGCCCTATAAAAAGCGAAGCGCGCGGCGGGCGGGAGTCGCTGCGCGCTGCCTTCGCCCCGTGCCCCGC
TCCGCCGCCGCCTCGCGCCGCCCGCCCCGGCTCTGACTGACCGCGTTACTCCCACAGGTGAGCGGGCGGG
ACGGCCCTTCTCCTCCGGGCTGTAATTAGCGCTTGGTTTAATGACGGCTTGTTTCTTTTCTGTGGCTGCG
TGAAAGCCTTGAGGGGCTCCGGGAGGGCCCTTTGTGCGGGGGGAGCGGCTCGGGGGGTGCGTGCGTGTGT
GTGTGCGTGGGGAGCGCCGCGTGCGGCTCCGCGCTGCCCGGCGGCTGTGAGCGCTGCGGGCGCGGCGCGG
GGCTTTGTGCGCTCCGCAGTGTGCGCGAGGGGAGCGCGGCCGGGGGCGGTGCCCCGCGGTGCGGGGGGGG
CTGCGAGGGGAACAAAGGCTGCGTGCGGGGTGTGTGCGTGGGGGGGTGAGCAGGGGGTGTGGGCGCGTCG
GTCGGGCTGCAACCCCCCCTGCACCCCCCTCCCCGAGTTGCTGAGCACGGCCCGGCTTCGGGTGCGGGGC
TCCGTACGGGGCGTGGCGCGGGGCTCGCCGTGCCGGGCGGGGGGTGGCGGCAGGTGGGGGTGCCGGGCGG
GGCGGGGCCGCCTCGGGCCGGGGAGGGCTCGGGGGAGGGGCGCGGCGGCCCCCGGAGCGCCGGCGGCTGT
CGAGGCGCGGCGAGCCGCAGCCATTGCCTTTTATGGTAATCGTGCGAGAGGGCGCAGGGACTTCCTTTGT
CCCAAATCTGTGCGGAGCCGAAATCTGGGAGGCGCCGCCGCACCCCCTCTAGCGGGCGCGGGGCGAAGCG
GTGCGGCGCCGGCAGGAAGGAAATGGGCGGGGAGGGCCTTCGTGCGTCGCCGCGCCGCCGTCCCCTTCTC
CCTCTCCAGCCTCGGGGCTGTCCGCGGGGGGACGGCTGCCTTCGGGGGGGACGGGGCAGGGCGGGGTTCG
GCTTCTGGCGTGTGACTGGCGGCTCTAGAGCCTCTGCTAACCATGTTCATGCCTTCTTCTTTTTCCTACA
GATCCTTAATTAAGCCACCATGAAACGAAAGAGAGAACAAATGACACTCTGGAAAGCTGCATTTGTTAAC
GGACAGGAGACGTTCAAGTCATGGATTGACAAGGCGCGGATGTTGGAATTGAACTGCGATGTCAGCTCAG
CCAGCAGTACGCATTACAGCGATCTTAATCTCAAGACTAAGTGCGCCAAGATGGAGGATAAGTTCATGTG
TACATTTTCAGTAGGAATTAGACCAACCTCAAAACAAAAGCGCACCCTGAACCAGATGCTCAAGGTAAGC
AATCACGCCTATAACTGGTGCAACTATCTCGTGAAAGAAAAGGACTTCAAGCCAAAACAATTTGACTTGC
AACGCGTAGTGACTAAAACGAACTCAACAGATGTACCAGCCGAATATCGGCTTCCTGGCGACGACTGGTT
CTTTGATAACAAGATGTCCAGCATCAAATTGACAGCGTGTAAGAATTTCTGTACGATGTACAAATCTGCG
CAGACCAACCAGAAAAAGACGAAGGTTGATCTCAGGAATAAAGACATAGCTATGTTGCGAGAAGGTAGCT
TCGAGGTCCAGAAGAAATATGTACGCCTCCTGACCGAGAAAGACATCCCAGACGAACGCATCAGACAAAG
CCGGATTGCCCTTATGGCCGATAATTTCAGCAAGTCAAAAAAGGATTGGAAAGAACGATTTCTCCGACTC
AGTAAGAACGTGAGTAAGATCCCGCCCTTGAGCCATGATATGAAGGTATGTAAAAGGCCAAACGGGAAGT
TTGTCCTCCAGATACCTTGCGATCCAATTTACACCCGGCAAATCCAAGTTCACACAAGCGACTCTATTTG
CAGTATAGATCCTGGCGGCAGAACATTCGCCACTTGTTATGATCCCTCCAATATAAAAGCCTTTCAGATT
GGTCCTGAAGCAGATAAAAAAGAGGTGATCCACAAGTACCACGAAAAAATTGACTATGTACACCGGCTCC
TGGCGTATGCGCAGAAGAAAAAGCAAACTCAGGCGGTACAGGATCGGATTGGGCAGCTCAAAAAGCTCCA
TCTTAAGCTTAAGACGTATGTCGACGATGTGCATTTGAAATTGTGTTCATACCTTGTTAAAAACTATAAA
TTGGTAGTGCTGGGAAAGATCTCAGTATCTAGTATCGTGCGCAAAGACCGACCCAATCACCTTGCTAAAA
AAGCCAACAGGGACCTTCTTTGCTGGCAGCACTACAGGTTTCGGCAGAGATTGCTCCACAGAGTACGGGG
AACCGACTGCGAAGCGATTGCCCAGGACGAAAGGTACACAAGTAAAACGTGTGGCAACTGTGGTGTTAAA
AATAATAAGTTGGGTGGAAAGGAAACGTTCATTTGCGAATCTTGCAATTACAAGACGCATAGGGACGTGA
ATGGCGCAAGGAACATCTTGTGTAAGTACCTTGGGCTGTTTCCGTTCGCAGCCGGAGGTGGGGGCTCTAA
AAGGCCAGCTGCTACGAAGAAGGCCGGGCAGGCTAAGAAGAAAAAATAACCTAGGTCAGAGCTCGCTGAT
CAGCCTCGACTGTGCCTTCTAGTTGCCAGCCATCTGTTGTTTGCCCCTCCCCCGTGCCTTCCTTGACCCT
GGAAGGTGCCACTCCCACTGTCCTTTCCTAATAAAATGAGGAAATTGCATCGCATTGTCTGAGTAGGTGT
CATTCTATTCTGGGGGGTGGGGTGGGGCAGGACAGCAAGGGGGAGGATTGGGAAGACAATAGCAGGCATG
CTGGGGATGCGGTGGGCTCTATGGCTTCTGAGGCGGAAAGAACCAGCTGGGGCTCGAGATCCACTAGTTC
TAGCCTCGAGGCTAGAGCGGCCGCCACTGGCCGTCGTTTTACAACGTCGTGACTGGGAAAACCCTGGCGT
TACCCAACTTAATCGCCTTGCAGCACATCCCCCTTTCGCCAGCTGGCGTAATAGCGAAGAGGCCCGCACC
GATCGCCCTTCCCAACAGTTGCGCAGCCTGAATGGCGAATGGAAATTGTAAGCGTTAATATTTTGTTAAA
ATTCGCGTTAAATTTTTGTTAAATCAGCTCATTTTTTAACCAATAGGCCGAAATCGGCAAAATCCCTTAT
AAATCAAAAGAATAGACCGAGATAGGGT
[37 nt withheld, positions 3809-3845]
AAAGAACGTGGACTCCAACGTCAAAGG
[49 nt withheld, positions 3873-3921]
T
[91 nt withheld, positions 3923-4013]
G
[124 nt withheld, positions 4015-4138]
CAGGTGGCACTTTTCGGGGAAATGTGCGCGGAACCCCTATTTGTTTATTTTTCTAAATACATTCAAATAT
GTATCCGCTCATGAGACAATAACCCTGATAAATGCTTCAATAATATTGAAAAAGGAAGAGTATGAGTATT
CAACATTTCCGTGTCGCCCTTATTCCCTTTTTTGCGGCATTTTGCCTTCCTGTTTTTGCTCACCCAGAAA
CGCTGGTGAAAGTAAAAGATGCTGAAGATCAGTTGGGTGCACGAGTGGGTTACATCGAACTGGATCTCAA
CAGCGGTAAGATCCTTGAGAGTTTTCGCCCCGAAGAACGTTTTCCAATGATGAGCACTTTTAAAGTTCTG
CTATGTGGCGCGGTATTATCCCGTATTGACGCCGGGCAAGAGCAACTCGGTCGCCGCATACACTATTCTC
AGAATGACTTGGTTGAGTACTCACCAGTCACAGAAAAGCATCTTACGGATGGCATGACAGTAAGAGAATT
ATGCAGTGCTGCCATAACCATGAGTGATAACACTGCGGCCAACTTACTTCTGACAACGATCGGAGGACCG
AAGGAGCTAACCGCTTTTTTGCACAACATGGGGGATCATGTAACTCGCCTTGATCGTTGGGAACCGGAGC
TGAATGAAGCCATACCAAACGACGAGCGTGACACCACGATGCCTGTAGCAATGGCAACAACGTTGCGCAA
ACTATTAACTGGCGAACTACTTACTCTAGCTTCCCGGCAACAATTAATAGACTGGATGGAGGCGGATAAA
GTTGCAGGACCACTTCTGCGCTCGGCCCTTCCGGCTGGCTGGTTTATTGCTGATAAATCTGGAGCCGGTG
AGCGTGGCTCTCGCGGTATCATTGCAGCACTGGGGCCAGATGGTAAGCCCTCCCGTATCGTAGTTATCTA
CACGACGGGGAGTCAGGCAACTATGGATGAACGAAATAGACAGATCGCTGAGATAGGTGCCTCACTGATT
AAGCATTGGTAACTGTCAGACCAAGTTTACTCATATATACTTTAGATTGATTTAAAACTTCATTTTTAAT
TTAAAAGGATCTAGGTGAAGATCCTTTTTGATAATCTCATGACCAAAATCCCTTAACGTGAGTTTTCGTT
CCACTGAGCGTCAGACCCCGTAGAAAAGATCAAAGGATCTTCTTGAGATCCTTTTTTTCTGCGCGTAATC
TGCTGCTTGCAAACAAAAAAACCACCGCTACCAGCGGTGGTTTGTTTGCCGGATCAAGAGCTACCAACTC
TTTTTCCGAAGGTAACTGGCTTCAGCAGAGCGCAGATACCAAATACTGTTCTTCTAGTGTAGCCGTAGTT
AGGCCACCACTTCAAGAACTCTGTAGCACCGCCTACATACCTCGCTCTGCTAATCCTGTTACCAGTGGCT
GCTGCCAGTGGCGATAAGTCGTGTCTTACCGGGTTGGACTCAAGACGATAGTTACCGGATAAGGCGCAGC
GGTCGGGCTGAACGGGGGGTTCGTGCACACAGCCCAGCTTGGAGCGAACGACCTACACCGAACTGAGATA
CCTACAGCGTGAGCTATGAGAAAGCGCCACGCTTCCCGAAGGGAGAAAGGCGGACAGGTATCCGGTAAGC
GGCAGGGTCGGAACAGGAGAGCGCACGAGGGAGCTTCCAGGGGGAAACGCCTGGTATCTTTATAGTCCTG
TCGGGTTTCGCCACCTCTGACTTGAGCGTCGATTTTTGTGATGCTCGTCAGGGGGGCGGAGCCTATGGAA
AAACGCCAGCAACGCGGCCTTTTTACGGTTCCTGGCCTTTTGCTGGCCTTTTGCTCACATGTTCTTTCCT
GCGTTATCCCCTGATTCTGTGGATAACCGTATTACCGCCTTTGAGTGAGCTGATACCGCTCGCCGCAGCC
GAACGACCGAGCGCAGCGAGTCAGTGAGCGAGGAAGCGGAAGAGCGCCCAATACGCAAACCGCCTCTCCC
CGCGCGTTGGCCGATTCATTAATGCAGCTGGCACGACAGGTTTCCCGACTGGAAAGCGGGCAGTGAGCGC
AACGCAATTAATGTGAGTTAGCTCACTCATTAGGCACCCCAGGCTTTACACTTTATGCTTCCGGCTCGTA
TGTTGTGTGGAATTGTGAGCGGATAACAATTTCACACAGGAAACAGCTATGACCATGAGGCGCGCCG
